>Addgene plasmid #197873 | 4A3.PBAD-repL(AT2).J23115-gfp | addgene full sequence | sequence record 396453 | Addgene NGS Result
CTGACGTCTAAGAACGCAGAAAGGCCCACCCGAAGGTGAGCCAGTGTGACTCTAGTAGAGAGCGTTCACC
GACAAACAACAGATAAAACGAAAGGCCCAGTCTTTCGACTGAGCCTTTCGTTTTATTTGATGCCTGGCTC
TAGTATTATTATTTGTATAGTTCATCCATGCCATGTGTAATCCCAGCAGCTGTTACAAACTCAAGAAGGA
CCATGTGGTCTCTCTTTTCGTTGGGATCTTTCGAAAGGGCAGATTGTGTGGACAGGTAATGGTTGTCTGG
TAAAAGGACAGGGCCATCGCCAATTGGAGTATTTTGTTGATAATGGTCTGCTAGTTGAACGCTTCCATCT
TCAATGTTGTGTCTAATTTTGAAGTTAACTTTGATTCCATTCTTTTGTTTGTCTGCCATGATGTATACAT
TGTGTGAGTTATAGTTGTATTCCAATTTGTGTCCAAGAATGTTTCCATCTTCTTTAAAATCAATACCTTT
TAACTCGATTCTATTAACAAGGGTATCACCTTCAAACTTGACTTCAGCACGTGTCTTGTAGTTCCCGTCA
TCTTTGAAAAATATAGTTCTTTCCTGTACATAACCTTCGGGCATGGCACTCTTGAAAAAGTCATGCTGTT
TCATATGATCTGGGTATCTCGCAAAGCATTGAACACCATAACCGAAAGTAGTGACAAGTGTTGGCCATGG
AACAGGTAGTTTTCCAGTAGTGCAAATAAATTTAAGGGTAAGTTTTCCGTATGTTGCATCACCTTCACCC
TCTCCACTGACAGAAAATTTGTGCCCATTAACATCACCATCTAATTCAACAAGAATTGGGACAACTCCAG
TGAAAAGTTCTTCTCCTTTACGCATCTAGTATTTCTCCTCTTTAATCTCTAGTAGCTAGCATTGTACCAA
GGGCTGAGCTAGCTATAAATTTTGTTATCAATAAAAAAGGCCGCGATTTGCGGCCTTATTGTTCGTCTTA
TTATGACAACTTGACGGCTACATCATTCACTTTTTCTTCACAACCGGCACGAAACTCGCTCGGGCTGGCC
CCGGTGCATTTTTTAAATACTCGCGAGAAATAGAGTTGATCGTCAAAACCAACATTGCGACCGACGGTGG
CGATAGGCATCCGGGTAGTGCTCAAAAGCAGCTTCGCCTGACTAATGCGTTGGTCCTCGCGCCAGCTTAA
GACGCTAATCCCTAACTGCTGGCGGAAAAGATGTGACAGACGCGACGGCGACAAGCAAACATGCTGTGCG
ACGCTGGCGATATCAAAATTGCTGTCTGCCAGGTGATCGCTGATGTACTGACAAGCCTCGCGTACCCGAT
TATCCATCGGTGGATGGAGCGACTCGTTAATCGCTTCCATGCGCCGCAGTAACAATTGCTCAAGCAGATT
TATCGCCAGCAGCTCCGAATAGCGCCCTTCCCCTTGCCCGGCGTTAATGATTTGCCCAAACAGGTCGCTG
AAATGCGGCTGGTGCGCTTCATCCGGGCGAAAGAAACCCGTATTGGCAAATATTGACGGCCAGTTAAGCC
ATTCATGCCAGTAGGCGCGCGGACGAAAGTAAACCCACTGGTGATACCATTCGCGAGCCTCCGGATGACG
ACCGTAGTGATGAATCTCTCCTGGCGGGAACAGCAAAATATCACCCGGTCGGCAGACAAATTCTCGTCCC
TGATTTTTCACCACCCCCTGACCGCGAATGGTGAGATTGAGAATATAACCTTTCATTCCCAGCGGTCGGT
CGATAAAAAAATCGAGATAACCGTTGGCCTCAATCGGCGTTAAACCCGCCACCAGATGGGCGTTAAACGA
GTATCCCGGCAGCAGGGGATCATTTTGCGCTTCAGCCATACTTTTCATACTCCCACCATTCAGAGAAGAA
ACCAATTGTCCATATTGCATCAGACATTGCCGTCACTGCGTCTTTTACTGGCTCTTCTCGCTAACCCAAC
CGGTAACCCCGCTTATTAAAAGCATTCTGTAACAAAGCGGGACCAAAGCCATGACAAAAACGCGTAACAA
AAGTGTCTATAATCACGGCAGAAAAGTCCACATTGATTATTTGCACGGCGTCACACTTTGCTATGCCATA
GCATTTTTATCCATAAGATTAGCGGATCCTACCTGACGCTTTTTATCGCAACTCTCTACTGTTTCTCCAT
GTACCTGTCGCGGCAACGCGCTAACAGACGTAGTAAGAACCACCAGCATTGTAATGCTGGCTAAAGTCAC
TTTCCTGAGCTGTATAACGATGAGCGATTTTACTTTTTCTGGCTATGAATTGGCCTGCTTTGTAACACAC
TCCGGTCTATCCCGTAGCGCCGGGCATATCCTGTCGCAATGTGCAAATCTCGCGGCAACAACCAGTGAAT
ACTTCATTCACAAGCCTCACCGCCTGATCGCGGCAGAAACTGGTTATAGCCAATCAACCGTCGTTCGTGC
ATTCCGTGAAGCTGTAAACAAAGGAATTCTGTCTGTAGAGATTGTTATCGGCGATCACCGTGAACGTCGC
GCTAACCTGTACCGGTTTACACCATCCTTTTTGGCCTTCGCACAACAAGCCAAAAATGCGCTGATAGAAA
GCAAATTAAAGATCTCTTCAGCGGCAACCAAGGTTAAAGCTGTTCTCGCTAAGACATTGGCTTTATTTAA
TTTTTTATCCACACCCCCATGTCAAAATGATACCCCCTCCCCCTGTCAGGATGACGTGGCGATCAAGAAC
AAGAAGAGCCAGGTGAAGAAGACGAAGCGTAGCGTTTCCGGCGGTGCCGGAACAACCAGCCTCAAAAAAT
TGACTTCATGGATCGCTAAGGCAAAAGCAAAGGCTGACAATCTGCGGTTATCCAAAAAACGCACTCAAAA
ACATGAGTTCAAGCAGAAAGTAGAGGCGGCTGCGCGGAAATATGCTTACCTGAAGAACAAGCGTTCGCCT
GATATTGGCGGGATATCAAACTTCGATAACCTACCGCATTGCATGACGGTAAACGAAGCTCTTAATGCGG
TTTTAGCCAAAAATAAAGATAACGAACAATGGGGTATACCGGCAGGATTCAGAGGGTAATAACTCGGTAC
CAAATTCCAGAAAAGAGGCCTCCCGAAAGGGGGGCCTTTTTTCGTTTTGGTCCGCTCACTCAAAGGCGGT
AATCTCGAGGTTACATTGTCGATCTGTTCATGGTGAACAGCTTTGAATGCACCAAAAACTCGTAAAAGCT
CTGATGTATCTATCTTTTTTACACCGTTTTCATCTGTGCATATGGACAGTTTTCCCTTTGATATGTAACG
GTGAACAGTTGTTCTACTTTTGTTTGTTAGTCTTGATGCTTCACTGATAGATACAAGAGCCATAAGAACC
TCAGATCCTTCCGTATTTAGCCAGTATGTTCTCTAGTGTGGTTCGTTGTTTTTGCGTGAGCCATGAGAAC
GAACCATTGAGATCATACTTACTTTGCATGTCACTCAAAAATTTTGCCTCAAAACTGGTGAGCTGAATTT
TTGCAGTTAAAGCATCGTGTAGTGTTTTTCTTAGTCCGTTATGTAGGTAGGAATCTGATGTAATGGTTGT
TGGTATTTTGTCACCATTCATTTTTATCTGGTTGTTCTCAAGTTCGGTTACGAGATCCATTTGTCTATCT
AGTTCAACTTGGAAAATCAACGTATCAGTCGGGCGGCCTCGCTTATCAACCACCAATTTCATATTGCTGT
AAGTGTTTAAATCTTTACTTATTGGTTTCAAAACCCATTGGTTAAGCCTTTTAAACTCATGGTAGTTATT
TTCAAGCATTAACATGAACTTAAATTCATCAAGGCTAATCTCTATATTTGCCTTGTGAGTTTTCTTTTGT
GTTAGTTCTTTTAATAACCACTCATAAATCCTCATAGAGTATTTGTTTTCAAAAGACTTAACATGTTCCA
GATTATATTTTATGAATTTTTTTAACTGGAAAAGATAAGGCAATATCTCTTCACTAAAAACTAATTCTAA
TTTTTCGCTTGAGAACTTGGCATAGTTTGTCCACTGGAAAATCTCAAAGCCTTTAACCAAAGGATTCCTG
ATTTCCACAGTTCTCGTCATCAGCTCTCTGGTTGCTTTAGCTAATACACCATAAGCATTTTCCCTACTGA
TGTTCATCATCTGAGCGTATTGGTTATAAGTGAACGATACCGTCCGTTCTTTCCTTGTAGGGTTTTCAAT
CGTGGGGTTGAGTAGTGCCACACAGCATAAAATTAGCTTGGTTTCATGCTCCGTTAAGTCATAGCGACTA
ATCGCTAGTTCATTTGCTTTGAAAACAACTAATTCAGACATACATCTCAATTGGTCTAGGTGATTTTAAT
CACTATACCAATTGAGATGGGCTAGTCAATGATAATTACATGTCCTTTTCCTTTGAGTTGTGGGTATCTG
TAAATTCTGCTAGACCTTTGCTGGAAAACTTGTAAATTCTGCTAGACCCTCTGTAAATTCCGCTAGACCT
TTGTGTGTTTTTTTTGTTTATATTCAAGTGGTTATAATTTATAGAATAAAGAAAGAATAAAAAAAGATAA
AAAGAATAGATCCCAGCCCTGTGTATAACTCACTACTTTAGTCAGTTCCGCAGTATTACAAAAGGATGTC
GCAAACGCTGTTTGCTCCTCTACAAAACAGACCTTAAAACCCTAAAGGCTTAAGTAGCACCCTCGCAAGC
TCGGGCAAATCGCTGAATATTCCTTTTGTCTCCGACCATCAGGCACCTGAGTCGCTGTCTTTTTCGTGAC
ATTCAGTTCGCTGCGCTCACGGCTCTGGCAGTGAATGGGGGTAAATGGCACTACAGGCGCCTTTTATGGA
TTCATGCAAGGAAACTACCCATAATACAAGAAAAGCCCGTCACGGGCTTCTCAGGGCGTTTTATGGCGGG
TCTGCTATGTGGTGCTATCTGACTTTTTGCTGTTCAGCAGTTCCTGCCCTCTGATTTTCCAGTCTGACCA
CTTCGGATTATCCCGTGACAGGTCATTCAGACTGGCTAATGCACCCAGTAAGGCAGCGGTATCATCAACA
GGCTTACCCGTCTTACTGTCCCTAGTGCTTGGATTCTCACCAATAAAAAACGCCCGGCGGCAACCGAGCG
TTCTGAACAAATCCAGATGGAGTTCTGAGGTCATTACTGGATCTATCAACAGGAGTCCAAGCGAGCTCGT
AAACTTGGTCTGACAGTTACCAATGCTTAATCAGTGAGGCACCTATCTCAGCGATCTGTCTATTTCGTTC
ATCCATAGTTGCCTGACTCCCCGTCGTGTAGATAACTACGATACGGGAGGGCTTACCATCTGGCCCCAGT
GCTGCAATGATACCGCGAGACCCACGCTCACCGGCTCCAGATTTATCAGCAATAAACCAGCCAGCCGGAA
GGGCCGAGCGCAGAAGTGGTCCTGCAACTTTATCCGCCTCCATCCAGTCTATTAATTGTTGCCGGGAAGC
TAGAGTAAGTAGTTCGCCAGTTAATAGTTTGCGCAACGTTGTTGCCATTGCTACAGGCATCGTGGTGTCA
CGCTCGTCGTTTGGTATGGCTTCATTCAGCTCCGGTTCCCAACGATCAAGGCGAGTTACATGATCCCCCA
TGTTGTGCAAAAAAGCGGTTAGCTCCTTCGGTCCTCCGATCGTTGTCAGAAGTAAGTTGGCCGCAGTGTT
ATCACTCATGGTTATGGCAGCACTGCATAATTCTCTTACTGTCATGCCATCCGTAAGATGCTTTTCTGTG
ACTGGTGAGTACTCAACCAAGTCATTCTGAGAATAGTGTATGCGGCGACCGAGTTGCTCTTGCCCGGCGT
CAATACGGGATAATACCGCGCCACATAGCAGAACTTTAAAAGTGCTCATCATTGGAAAACGTTCTTCGGG
GCGAAAACTCTCAAGGATCTTACCGCTGTTGAGATCCAGTTCGATGTAACCCACTCGTGCACCCAACTGA
TCTTCAGCATCTTTTACTTTCACCAGCGTTTCTGGGTGAGCAAAAACAGGAAGGCAAAATGCCGCAAAAA
AGGGAATAAGGGCGACACGGAAATGTTGAATACTCATACTCTTCCTTTTTCAATATTATTGAAGCATTTA
TCAGGGTTATTGTCTCATGAGCGGATACATATTTGAATGTATTTAGAAAAATAAACAAATAGGGGTTCCG
CGCACATTTCCCATGGTGCCAC
Features (pLannotate 1.2.2; 11 found; start..end, strand, type, name):
     15..42      -  terminator     T7Te terminator: phage T7 early transcription terminator
     58..129     -  terminator     rrnB T1 terminator: transcription terminator T1 from the E. coli rrnB gene
    152..865     -  CDS            hfriFP: hfriFP is a fluorescent protein published in 2013, derived from Herbaspirillum frisingense.
    984..1859    -  CDS            araC: ARAC_ECOLI - Experimental evidence at protein level: Swiss-Prot protein existence level 1. Transcription factor that regulates the expression of several genes involved in the transport and metabolism of L-arabinose (PubMed:4362626, PubMed:328165, PubMed:6251457, PubMed:2962192, PubMed:6319708, PubMed:2231717, PubMed:1447222). Functions both as a positive and a negative regulator (PubMed:328165, PubMed:6251457). In the presence of arabinose, activates the expression of the araBAD, araE, araFGH and araJ promoters (PubMed:4362626, PubMed:328165, PubMed:6251457, PubMed:2962192, PubMed:6319708, Pub
   2005..2170    +  promoter       araBAD promoter: araBAD; promoter of the L-arabinose operon of E. coli; the araC regulatory gene is transcribed in the opposite direction (Guzman et al., 1995)
   2224..3066    +  CDS            repL: REPL_BPP1 - Protein predicted: Swiss-Prot protein existence level 4. Essential for L-replicon function. Necessary for initiation of DNA replication from the L-replicon at oriL (Probable). From Escherichia phage P1 (Bacteriophage P1).
   3361..4311    -  CDS            Rep101: RepA protein needed for replication with the pSC101 origin; rep101
   4359..4581    -  rep_origin     pSC101 ori: low-copy replication origin that requires the Rep101 protein
   5073..5167    -  terminator     lambda t0 terminator: transcription terminator from phage lambda
   5197..6057    -  CDS            AmpR: β-lactamase; bla; confers resistance to ampicillin, carbenicillin, and related antibiotics
   6058..6162    -  promoter       AmpR promoter: bla
