[The description below was written by a language model from this plasmid's Addgene catalogue record and pLannotate feature annotations shown in this document.]
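Description:
4A3.PBAD-repL(AT2).J23115-gfp is a 6,182-nt low-copy bacterial expression plasmid built on a pSC101-type (4A3) backbone for use in E. coli. It is maintained through the pSC101 origin together with its Rep101 (RepA) initiator protein, and it is selected with ampicillin via a β-lactamase gene driven by its own bla promoter and followed by a lambda t0 terminator.

The main payload is an 899-bp fragment from bacteriophage P1 described as part of kilA plus repL(AT2), placed under the arabinose-inducible araBAD (PBAD) promoter, with the araC regulator encoded divergently upstream. AraC represses the promoter in the absence of arabinose and activates it when the sugar is present, so RepL production can be switched on by the user. RepL is the initiator of the P1 lytic (L) replicon. According to the record, inducing repL(AT2) from this plasmid triggers DNA replication in trans, meaning the protein is supplied here to act on a replication target carried elsewhere. The "AT2" label denotes a specific repL variant, but the record does not define the change; the associated study concerns an adenine/thymidine-rich region required for RepL-mediated replication.

A second cassette provides weak constitutive GFP expression from the J23115 promoter, which is named in the plasmid title but not annotated in the feature table. The reporter reading frame lies upstream of rrnB T1 and T7Te terminators. The automated annotation labels it hfriFP, which conflicts with the catalogue description of GFP and may be a tool mis-assignment. The construct serves as an inducible RepL helper with a low-level fluorescent marker for studying RepL-driven replication.
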