Addgene plasmid #197873: 4A3.PBAD-repL(AT2).J23115-gfp
Purpose: Arabinose induced expression of repL(AT2) gene, which triggers DNA replication in trans, weak level of constitutive GFP expression
Depositing lab: Baojun Wang. Depositing organization: University of Edinburgh. Publication: An adenine/thymidine-rich region is integral to RepL-mediated DNA replication. Huan YW, Brown R, Wang B. Front Microbiol. 2023 Feb 9;14:1095671. doi: 10.3389/fmicb.2023.1095671. eCollection 2023. PubMed 36846746.
Backbone
  Vector backbone: pSC101 (4A3)
  Vector type: Bacterial Expression
Growth in bacteria
  Bacterial resistance: Ampicillin, 100 μg/mL
  Growth temperature: 37°C
  Growth strain: DH5alpha
  Copy number: Low Copy
Gene/Insert
  Gene/Insert name: part kilA/repL(AT2)
  Species: Bacteriophage P1 (E. coli P1 lysogen EMG16)
  Insert size (bp): 899
  Promoter: PBAD
  Cloning method: Gibson Cloning
  Sequencing primers: 5′ cataagattagcggatcctacctgac; 3′ gttaaagctgttctcgctaagacattg
Terms and licenses: Academic/Nonprofit Terms; Industry Terms: Not Available to Industry
How to cite: 4A3.PBAD-repL(AT2).J23115-gfp was a gift from Baojun Wang (Addgene plasmid # 197873 ; http://n2t.net/addgene:197873 ; RRID:Addgene_197873)
